Addgene plasmid #131685: Wild-type AdPol vector
Purpose: A lentiviral vector that constitutively expresses the wild-type adenovirus DNA polymerase
Depositing lab: Matthew D. Shoulders. Depositing organization: Massachusetts Institute of Technology. Publication: An Adaptable Platform for Directed Evolution in Human Cells. Berman CM, Papa LJ 3rd, Hendel SJ, Moore CL, Suen PH, Weickhardt AF, Doan ND, Kumar CM, Uil TG, Butty VL, Hoeben RC, Shoulders MD. J Am Chem Soc. 2018 Dec 26;140(51):18093-18103. doi: 10.1021/jacs.8b10937. Epub 2018 Dec 14. PubMed 30427676.
Backbone
  Vector backbone: pRRL-cPPT-X-PRE-SIN
  Vector type: Lentiviral
Growth in bacteria
  Bacterial resistance: Ampicillin, 100 μg/mL
  Growth temperature: 30°C
  Growth strain: Stbl3
  Copy number: High Copy
Gene/Insert
  Gene/Insert name: Adenovirus DNA polymerase (alt name: E2B DNA polymerase)
  Species: Adenovirus type 5
  Tag / fusion protein: HA (C terminal on insert)
Resource information
  A portion of this plasmid was derived from a plasmid made by: Dr. Robert C. Hoeben, Leiden University Medical Center, Leiden, The Netherlands
Terms and licenses: Academic/Nonprofit Terms; Industry Terms: Not Available to Industry
Depositor comments: Uil, T. G.; Vellinga, J.; de Vrij, J.; van den Hengel, S. K.; Rabelink, M. J. W. E.; Cramer, S. J.; Eekels, J. J. M.; Ariyurek, Y.; van Galen, M.; Hoeben, R. C. Directed adenovirus evolution using engineered mutator viral polymerases. Nucleic Acids Res. 2011, 39, e30.
How to cite: Wild-type AdPol vector was a gift from Matthew D. Shoulders (Addgene plasmid # 131685 ; http://n2t.net/addgene:131685 ; RRID:Addgene_131685)
