[The description below was written by a language model from this plasmid's Addgene catalogue record and pLannotate feature annotations shown in this document.]
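Description:
Wild-type AdPol vector is a third-generation-style, self-inactivating lentiviral transfer plasmid built on the pRRL-cPPT-X-PRE-SIN backbone and designed to give mammalian cells constitutive expression of the wild-type DNA polymerase of human adenovirus type 5 (the E2B polymerase). In bacteria it is maintained through a high-copy ColE1/pUC-type origin and selected with ampicillin via the β-lactamase gene. An f1 origin, lac promoter/operator remnants, and T7 and T3 promoters are carried over from the cloning backbone. No mammalian selection marker is annotated in the feature table.

The viral genome is transcribed from an RSV promoter fused to a truncated HIV-1 5' LTR, which makes production of genomic RNA Tat-independent. It is followed by the Ψ packaging signal with a partial gag sequence, the Rev response element for nuclear export of unspliced RNA, and the cPPT/CTS, which improves nuclear import of the reverse-transcribed genome. The internal expression cassette uses the CMV immediate-early enhancer and promoter to drive the polymerase open reading frame, which carries a C-terminal HA epitope tag. A short adenovirus-derived fragment is annotated just upstream of the main polymerase coding region. Downstream lies a hepatitis B virus post-transcriptional regulatory element, whose sequence overlaps the HBV X reading frame, to enhance transcript export and expression. The ΔU3 3' LTR then inactivates the LTR promoter after integration, and an SV40 polyadenylation signal and SV40 origin follow it.

According to the record, the plasmid belongs to a platform for directed evolution in human cells. A plausible use is making stable cell lines that supply the polymerase in trans to support replication of polymerase-deleted adenoviruses, with this wild-type version serving as a counterpart to engineered mutator polymerases, though the record does not spell this out.
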