Features (pLannotate 1.2.2; 30 found; start..end, strand, type, name):
     14..403     +  CDS            Y215_ADE02 (fragment): Protein predicted: Swiss-Prot protein existence level 4. From Human adenovirus C serotype 2 (HAdV-2) (Human adenovirus 2).
    432..3599    +  CDS            POL: DPOL_ADE05 - Experimental evidence at protein level: Swiss-Prot protein existence level 1. Eukaryotic-type DNA polymerase involved in viral genomic replication. DNA synthesis is protein primed, and acts in a strand displacement replication. Assembles in complex with viral pTP, DBP, host NFIA and host POU2F1/OCT1 on viral origin of replication. The polymerase covalently transfers dCMP onto pTP, thereby initiating complementary strand synthesis. From Human adenovirus C serotype 5 (HAdV-5) (Human adenovirus 5).
   3600..3628    +  CDS            3xHA (fragment): three tandem HA epitope tags
   3963..4221    +  ncRNA          HBV PRE 1151-1410: Accession: RF02816 - Hepatitis B virus post-transcriptional regulatory element 1151-1410
   4187..4627    +  CDS            X: X_HBVD3 - Experimental evidence at protein level: Swiss-Prot protein existence level 1. Multifunctional protein that plays a role in silencing host antiviral defenses and promoting viral transcription. Does not seem to be essential for HBV infection. May be directly involved in development of cirrhosis and liver cancer (hepatocellular carcinoma). Most of cytosolic activities involve modulation of cytosolic calcium. The effect on apoptosis is controversial depending on the cell types in which the studies have been conducted. May induce apoptosis by localizing in mitochondria and causing loss of
   4649..4717    +  CDS            nef (fragment): NEF_HV1Z2 - Experimental evidence at protein level: Swiss-Prot protein existence level 1. Extracellular Nef protein targets CD4(+) T-lymphocytes for apoptosis by interacting with CXCR4 surface receptors. From Human immunodeficiency virus type 1 group M subtype D (isolate Z2/CDC-Z34) (HIV-1).
   4719..4952    +  LTR            3' LTR (ΔU3): self-inactivating 3' long terminal repeat (LTR) from HIV-1
   5024..5145    +  polyA_signal   SV40 poly(A) signal: SV40 polyadenylation signal
   5185..5320    +  rep_origin     SV40 ori: SV40 origin of replication
   5341..5359    -  promoter       T7 promoter: promoter for bacteriophage T7 RNA polymerase
   5367..5522    +  CDS            lacZα (fragment): LacZα fragment of β-galactosidase; lacZ fragment
   5527..5955    +  rep_origin     f1 ori (sequence partly withheld): f1 bacteriophage origin of replication; arrow indicates direction of (+) strand synthesis
   6008..6112    +  promoter       AmpR promoter: bla
   6113..6973    +  CDS            AmpR: β-lactamase; bla; confers resistance to ampicillin, carbenicillin, and related antibiotics
   7144..7732    +  rep_origin     ori: high-copy-number ColE1/pMB1/pBR322/pUC origin of replication
   7915..8007    +  CDS            lacI (fragment): lac repressor; lacI; The lac repressor binds to the lac operator to inhibit transcription in E. coli. This inhibition can be relieved by adding lactose or isopropyl-β-D-thiogalactopyranoside (IPTG).
   8020..8041    +  protein_bind   CAP binding site: CAP binding activates transcription in the presence of cAMP. E. coli catabolite activator protein
   8056..8086    +  promoter       lac promoter: promoter for the E. coli lac operon
   8090..8112    +  protein_bind   lac operator (fragment): The lac repressor binds to the lac operator to inhibit transcription in E. coli. This inhibition can be relieved by adding lactose or isopropyl-β-D-thiogalactopyranoside (IPTG). lac repressor encoded by lacI
   8155..8173    +  promoter       T3 promoter: promoter for bacteriophage T3 RNA polymerase
   8201..8427    +  promoter       RSV promoter: Rous sarcoma virus enhancer/promoter
   8428..8608    +  LTR            5' LTR (truncated): truncated 5' long terminal repeat (LTR) from HIV-1
   8655..8780    +  misc_feature   HIV-1 Ψ: packaging signal of human immunodeficiency virus type 1
   8764..9127    +  CDS            HIV-1 gag (fragment): gag protein from human immunodeficiency virus 1; gag
   9273..9506    +  misc_feature   RRE: The Rev response element (RRE) of HIV-1 allows for Rev-dependent mRNA export from the nucleus to the cytoplasm.
   9883..9983    +  CDS            Rev (fragment): human immunodeficiency virus 1 (HIV-1) Rev protein; rev; enhances nuclear export of unspliced and incompletely spliced viral mRNAs
   9997..10114   +  misc_feature   cPPT/CTS: central polypurine tract and central termination sequence of HIV-1
  10137..10440   +  enhancer       CMV enhancer: human cytomegalovirus immediate early enhancer
  10441..10644   +  promoter       CMV promoter: human cytomegalovirus (CMV) immediate early promoter
  10720..5       +  misc_feature   MCS (fragment) (across the origin): pBluescript multiple cloning site
>Addgene plasmid #131685 | Wild-type AdPol vector | addgene full sequence | sequence record 263336 | Addgene NGS Result
AATTCATGGCCTTGGTTCAAGCTCACCGGGCCCGTCGTCTTCACGCAGAGGCGCCAGATTCAGGAGATCA
ACCGCCGCGTCGTCGCGTTCGCCAGCAACCTACGCGCGCAGCACCAGCTCCTGCCCGCGCGCGGCGCCGA
CGTGCCCCTGCCCCCTCTCCCGGCGGGTCCGGAGCCCCCCCTACCTCCGGGGGCTCGCCCGCGTCACCGC
TTTTAGATGCATCATCCAAGGACACCCCCGCGGCCCACCGCCCGCCGCGCGGTACCGTAGTCGCGCCGCG
GGGATGCGGCCTCTTGCAAGCCATCGACGCCGCCACCAACCAGCCCCTGGAAATTAGGTATCACCTGGAT
CTAGCCCGCGCCCTGACCCGTCTATGCGAGGTAAACCTGCAGGAGCTCCCGCCTGACCTGACGCCGCGGG
AGCTCCAGACCATGGACAGCTCCCATCTGCGCGATGTTGTCATCAAGCTCCGACCGCCGCGCGCGGACAT
CTGGACTTTGGGCTCGCGCGGCGTGGTGGTCCGATCCACCGTAACTCCCCTCGAGCAGCCAGACGGTCAA
GGACAAGCAGCCGAAGTAGAAGACCACCAGCCAAACCCGCCAGGCGAGGGGCTCAAATTCCCACTCTGCT
TCCTTGTGCGCGGTCGTCAGGTCAACCTCGTGCAGGATGTACAGCCCGTGCACCGCTGCCAGTACTGCGC
ACGTTTTTACAAAAGCCAGCACGAGTGTTCGGCCCGTCGCAGGGACTTCTACTTTCACCACATCAATAGC
CACTCCTCCAATTGGTGGCGGGAGATCCAGTTCTTCCCGATCGGCTCGCATCCTCGCACCGAGCGTCTCT
TTGTCACCTACGATGTAGAGACCTATACTTGGATGGGGGCCTTTGGGAAGCAGCTCGTGCCCTTCATGCT
GGTCATGAAGTTCGGCGGAGATGAGCCTCTAGTGACTGCCGCGCGAGACCTAGCCGCGAACCTTGGATGG
GACCGCTGGGAACAAGACCCGCTTACCTTCTACTGCATCACCCCAGAAAAAATGGCCATAGGTCGCCAGT
TTAGGACCTTTCGCGACCACCTGCAAATGCTAATGGCCCGTGACCTGTGGAGCTCATTCGTCGCTTCCAA
CCCTCATCTTGCAGACTGGGCCCTTTCAGAGCACGGGCTCAGCTCCCCTGAAGAGCTCACCTACGAGGAA
CTTAAAAAATTGCCTTCCATCAAGGGCATCCCGCGCTTCTTGGAACTTTACATTGTGGGCCACAACATCA
ACGGCTTTGACGAGATCGTGCTCGCCGCCCAGGTAATTAACAACCGTTCCGAGGTGCCGGGACCCTTCCG
CATCACACGCAACTTTATGCCTCGCGCGGGAAAGATACTCTTCAACGATGTCACCTTCGCCCTGCCAAAT
CCGCGTTCCAAAAAGCGCACGGACTTTTTGCTCTGGGAGCAGGGCGGATGCGACGACACTGACTTCAAAT
ACCAGTACCTCAAAGTCATGGTCAGGGACACCTTTGCGCTCACCCACACCTCGCTCCGGAAGGCCGCGCA
GGCATACGCGCTACCCGTAGAAAAGGGATGCTGCGCCTACCAGGCCGTCAACCAGTTCTACATGCTAGGC
TCTTACCGTTCGGAGGCCGACGGGTTTCCGATCCAAGAGTACTGGAAAGACCGCGAAGAGTTTGTCCTCA
ACCGCGAGCTGTGGAAAAAAAAGGGACAGGATAAGTATGACATCATCAAGGAAACCCTGGACTACTGCGC
CCTAGACGTGCAGGTCACCGCCGAGCTGGTCAACAAGCTGCGCGACTCCTACGCCTCCTTCGTGCGTGAC
GCGGTAGGTCTCACAGACGCCAGCTTCAACGTCTTCCAGCGTCCAACCATATCATCCAACTCACATGCCA
TCTTCAGGCAGATAGTCTTCCGAGCAGAGCAGCCCGCCCGTAGCAACCTCGGTCCCGACCTCCTCGCTCC
CTCGCACGAACTATACGATTACGTGCGCGCCAGCATCCGCGGTGGAAGATGCTACCCTACATATCTTGGA
ATACTCAGAGAGCCCCTCTACGTTTACGACATTTGCGGCATGTACGCCTCCGCGCTCACCCACCCCATGC
CATGGGGTCCCCCACTCAACCCATACGAGCGCGCGCTTGCCGCCCGCGCATGGCAGCAGGCGCTAGACTT
GCAAGGATGCAAGATAGACTACTTCGACGCGCGCCTGCTGCCCGGGGTCTTTACCGTGGACGCAGACCCC
CCGGACGAGACGCAGCTAGACCCCCTACCGCCATTCTGCTCGCGCAAGGGCGGCCGCCTCTGCTGGACCA
ACGAGCGCCTACGCGGAGAGGTAGCCACCAGCGTTGACCTTGTCACCCTGCACAACCGCGGTTGGCGCGT
GCACCTGGTGCCCGACGAGCGCACCACCGTCTTTCCCGAATGGCGGTGCGTTGCGCGCGAATACGTGCAG
CTAAACATCGCGGCCAAGGAGCGCGCCGATCGCGACAAAAACCAAACCCTGCGCTCCATCGCCAAGTTGC
TGTCCAACGCCCTCTACGGGTCGTTTGCCACCAAGCTTGACAACAAAAAGATTGTCTTTTCTGACCAGAT
GGATGCGGCCACCCTCAAAGGCATCACCGCGGGCCAGGTGAATATCAAATCCTCCTCGTTTTTGGAAACT
GACAATCTTAGCGCAGAAGTCATGCCCGCTTTTCAGAGGGAGTACTCACCCCAACAGCTGGCCCTCGCAG
ACAGCGATGCGGAAGAGAGTGAGGACGAACGCGCCCCCACCCCCTTTTATAGCCCCCCTTCAGGAACACC
CGGTCACGTGGCCTACACCTACAAACCAATCACCTTCCTTGATGCCGAAGAGGGCGACATGTGTCTTCAC
ACCCTGGAGCGAGTGGACCCCCTAGTGGACAACGACCGCTACCCCTCCCACTTAGCCTCCTTCGTGCTGG
CCTGGACGCGAGCCTTTGTCTCAGAGTGGTCCGAGTTTCTATACGAGGAGGACCGCGGAACACCGCTCGA
GGACAGGCCTCTCAAGTCTGTATACGGGGACACGGACAGCCTTTTCGTCACCGAGCGTGGACACCGGCTC
ATGGAAACCAGAGGTAAGAAACGCATCAAAAAGCATGGGGGAAACCTGGTTTTTGACCCCGAACGGCCAG
AGCTCACCTGGCTCGTGGAATGCGAGACCGTCTGCGGGGCCTGCGGCGCGGATGCCTACTCCCCGGAATC
GGTATTTCTCGCGCCCAAGCTCTACGCCCTCAAAAGTCTGCACTGCCCCTCGTGCGGCGCCTCCTCCAAG
GGCAAGCTGCGCGCCAAGGGCCACGCCGCGGAGGGGCTGGACTATGACACCATGGTCAAATGCTACCTGG
CCGACGCGCAGGGCGAAGACCGGCAGCGCTTCAGCACCAGCAGGACCAGCCTCAAGCGCACCCTGGCCAG
CGCGCAGCCCGGAGCGCACCCCTTCACCGTGACCCAGACTACGCTGACGAGGACCCTGCGCCCGTGGAAA
GACATGACCCTGGCCCGTCTGGACGAGCACCGACTACTGCCGTACAGCGAAAGCCGCCCCAACCCGCGAA
ACGAGGAGATATGCTGGATCGAGATGCCGTACCCATACGATGTTCCGGATTACGCTTAGAGCACGTGACT
ACATTTAAACCCTAACAAAACAAAGAGATGGGGTTACTCTCTAAATTTTATGGGTTATGTCATTGGATGT
TATGGGTCCTTGCCACAAGAACACATCATACAAAAAATCAAAGAATGTTTTAGAAAACTTCCTATTAACA
GGCCTATTGATTGGAAAGTATGTCAACGAATTGTGGGTCTTTTGGGTTTTGCTGCCCCTTTTACACAATG
TGGTTATCCTGCGTTGATGCCTTTGTATGCATGTATTCAATCTAAGCAGGCTTTCACTTTCTCGCCAACT
TACAAGGCCTTTCTGTGTAAACAATACCTGAACCTTTACCCCGTTGCCCGGCAACGGCCAGGTCTGTGCC
AAGTGTTTGCTGACGCAACCCCCACTGGCTGGGGCTTGGTCATGGGCCATCAGCGCATGCGTGGAACCTT
TTCGGCTCCTCTGCCGATCCATACTGCGGAACTCCTAGCCGCTTGTTTTGCTCGCAGCAGGTCTGGAGCA
AACATTATCGGGACTGATAACTCTGTTGTCCTATCCCGCAAATATACATCGTTTCCATGGCTGCTAGGCT
GTGCTGCCAACTGGATCCTGCGCGGGACGTCCTTTGTTTACGTCCCGTCGGCGCTGAATCCTGCGGACGA
CCCTTCTCGGGGTCGCTTGGGACTCTCTCGTCCCCTTCTCCGTCTGCCGTTCCGACCGACCACGGGGCGC
ACCTCTCTTTACGCGGACTCCCCGTCTGTGCCTTCTCATCTGCCGGACCGTGTGCACTTCGCTTCACCTC
TGCACGTCGCATGGAGACCACCGTGAACGCCCACCAAATATTGCCCAAGGTCTTACATAAGAGGACTCTT
GGACTCTCAGCAATGTCAACGACCGACCTTGAGGCATACTTCAAAGACTGTTTGTTTAAAGACTGGGAGG
AGTTGGGGGAGGAGATTAGGTTAAAGGTCTTTGTACTAGGAGGCTGTAGGCATAAATTGGTCTGCGCACC
AGCACCATGGCGCAATCACTAGAGCGGGGTACCTTTAAGACCAATGACTTACAAGGCAGCTGTAGATCTT
AGCCACTTTTTAAAAGAAAAGGGGGGACTGGAAGGGCTAATTCACTCCCAACGAAGACAAGATCTGCTTT
TTGCTTGTACTGGGTCTCTCTGGTTAGACCAGATCTGAGCCTGGGAGCTCTCTGGCTAACTAGGGAACCC
ACTGCTTAAGCCTCAATAAAGCTTGCCTTGAGTGCTTCAAGTAGTGTGTGCCCGTCTGTTGTGTGACTCT
GGTAACTAGAGATCCCTCAGACCCTTTTAGTCAGTGTGGAAAATCTCTAGCAGTAGTAGTTCATGTCATC
TTATTATTCAGTATTTATAACTTGCAAAGAAATGAATATCAGAGAGTGAGAGGAACTTGTTTATTGCAGC
TTATAATGGTTACAAATAAAGCAATAGCATCACAAATTTCACAAATAAAGCATTTTTTTCACTGCATTCT
AGTTGTGGTTTGTCCAAACTCATCAATGTATCTTATCATGTCTGGCTCTAGCTATCCCGCCCCTAACTCC
GCCCATCCCGCCCCTAACTCCGCCCAGTTCCGCCCATTCTCCGCCCCATGGCTGACTAATTTTTTTTATT
TATGCAGAGGCCGAGGCCGCCTCGGCCTCTGAGCTATTCCAGAAGTAGTGAGGAGGCTTTTTTGGAGGCC
TAGGGACGTACCCAATTCGCCCTATAGTGAGTCGTATTACGCGCGCTCACTGGCCGTCGTTTTACAACGT
CGTGACTGGGAAAACCCTGGCGTTACCCAACTTAATCGCCTTGCAGCACATCCCCCTTTCGCCAGCTGGC
GTAATAGCGAAGAGGCCCGCACCGATCGCCCTTCCCAACAGTTGCGCAGCCTGAATGGCGAATGGG
[124 nt withheld, positions 5527-5650]
C
[91 nt withheld, positions 5652-5742]
A
[49 nt withheld, positions 5744-5792]
CCTTTGACGTTGGAGTCCACGTTCTTT
[37 nt withheld, positions 5820-5856]
ACCCTATCTCGGTCTATTCTTTTGATTTATAAGGGATTTTGCCGATTTCGGCCTATTGGTTAAAAAATGA
GCTGATTTAACAAAAATTTAACGCGAATTTTAACAAAATATTAACGCTTACAATTTAGGTGGCACTTTTC
GGGGAAATGTGCGCGGAACCCCTATTTGTTTATTTTTCTAAATACATTCAAATATGTATCCGCTCATGAG
ACAATAACCCTGATAAATGCTTCAATAATATTGAAAAAGGAAGAGTATGAGTATTCAACATTTCCGTGTC
GCCCTTATTCCCTTTTTTGCGGCATTTTGCCTTCCTGTTTTTGCTCACCCAGAAACGCTGGTGAAAGTAA
AAGATGCTGAAGATCAGTTGGGTGCACGAGTGGGTTACATCGAACTGGATCTCAACAGCGGTAAGATCCT
TGAGAGTTTTCGCCCCGAAGAACGTTTTCCAATGATGAGCACTTTTAAAGTTCTGCTATGTGGCGCGGTA
TTATCCCGTATTGACGCCGGGCAAGAGCAACTCGGTCGCCGCATACACTATTCTCAGAATGACTTGGTTG
AGTACTCACCAGTCACAGAAAAGCATCTTACGGATGGCATGACAGTAAGAGAATTATGCAGTGCTGCCAT
AACCATGAGTGATAACACTGCGGCCAACTTACTTCTGACAACGATCGGAGGACCGAAGGAGCTAACCGCT
TTTTTGCACAACATGGGGGATCATGTAACTCGCCTTGATCGTTGGGAACCGGAGCTGAATGAAGCCATAC
CAAACGACGAGCGTGACACCACGATGCCTGTAGCAATGGCAACAACGTTGCGCAAACTATTAACTGGCGA
ACTACTTACTCTAGCTTCCCGGCAACAATTAATAGACTGGATGGAGGCGGATAAAGTTGCAGGACCACTT
CTGCGCTCGGCCCTTCCGGCTGGCTGGTTTATTGCTGATAAATCTGGAGCCGGTGAGCGTGGGTCTCGCG
GTATCATTGCAGCACTGGGGCCAGATGGTAAGCCCTCCCGTATCGTAGTTATCTACACGACGGGGAGTCA
GGCAACTATGGATGAACGAAATAGACAGATCGCTGAGATAGGTGCCTCACTGATTAAGCATTGGTAACTG
TCAGACCAAGTTTACTCATATATACTTTAGATTGATTTAAAACTTCATTTTTAATTTAAAAGGATCTAGG
TGAAGATCCTTTTTGATAATCTCATGACCAAAATCCCTTAACGTGAGTTTTCGTTCCACTGAGCGTCAGA
CCCCGTAGAAAAGATCAAAGGATCTTCTTGAGATCCTTTTTTTCTGCGCGTAATCTGCTGCTTGCAAACA
AAAAAACCACCGCTACCAGCGGTGGTTTGTTTGCCGGATCAAGAGCTACCAACTCTTTTTCCGAAGGTAA
CTGGCTTCAGCAGAGCGCAGATACCAAATACTGTTCTTCTAGTGTAGCCGTAGTTAGGCCACCACTTCAA
GAACTCTGTAGCACCGCCTACATACCTCGCTCTGCTAATCCTGTTACCAGTGGCTGCTGCCAGTGGCGAT
AAGTCGTGTCTTACCGGGTTGGACTCAAGACGATAGTTACCGGATAAGGCGCAGCGGTCGGGCTGAACGG
GGGGTTCGTGCACACAGCCCAGCTTGGAGCGAACGACCTACACCGAACTGAGATACCTACAGCGTGAGCT
ATGAGAAAGCGCCACGCTTCCCGAAGGGAGAAAGGCGGACAGGTATCCGGTAAGCGGCAGGGTCGGAACA
GGAGAGCGCACGAGGGAGCTTCCAGGGGGAAACGCCTGGTATCTTTATAGTCCTGTCGGGTTTCGCCACC
TCTGACTTGAGCGTCGATTTTTGTGATGCTCGTCAGGGGGGCGGAGCCTATGGAAAAACGCCAGCAACGC
GGCCTTTTTACGGTTCCTGGCCTTTTGCTGGCCTTTTGCTCACATGTTCTTTCCTGCGTTATCCCCTGAT
TCTGTGGATAACCGTATTACCGCCTTTGAGTGAGCTGATACCGCTCGCCGCAGCCGAACGACCGAGCGCA
GCGAGTCAGTGAGCGAGGAAGCGGAAGAGCGCCCAATACGCAAACCGCCTCTCCCCGCGCGTTGGCCGAT
TCATTAATGCAGCTGGCACGACAGGTTTCCCGACTGGAAAGCGGGCAGTGAGCGCAACGCAATTAATGTG
AGTTAGCTCACTCATTAGGCACCCCAGGCTTTACACTTTATGCTTCCGGCTCGTATGTTGTGTGGAATTG
TGAGCGGATAACAATTTCACACAGGAAACAGCTATGACCATGATTACGCCAAGCGCGCAATTAACCCTCA
CTAAAGGGAACAAAAGCTGGAGCTGCAAGCTTAATGTAGTCTTATGCAATACTCTTGTAGTCTTGCAACA
TGGTAACGATGAGTTAGCAACATGCCTTACAAGGAGAGAAAAAGCACCGTGCATGCCGATTGGTGGAAGT
AAGGTGGTACGATCGTGCCTTATTAGGAAGGCAACAGACGGGTCTGACATGGATTGGACGAACCACTGAA
TTGCCGCATTGCAGAGATATTGTATTTAAGTGCCTAGCTCGATACATAAACGGGTCTCTCTGGTTAGACC
AGATCTGAGCCTGGGAGCTCTCTGGCTAACTAGGGAACCCACTGCTTAAGCCTCAATAAAGCTTGCCTTG
AGTGCTTCAAGTAGTGTGTGCCCGTCTGTTGTGTGACTCTGGTAACTAGAGATCCCTCAGACCCTTTTAG
TCAGTGTGGAAAATCTCTAGCAGTGGCGCCCGAACAGGGACTTGAAAGCGAAAGGGAAACCAGAGGAGCT
CTCTCGACGCAGGACTCGGCTTGCTGAAGCGCGCACGGCAAGAGGCGAGGGGCGGCGACTGGTGAGTACG
CCAAAAATTTTGACTAGCGGAGGCTAGAAGGAGAGAGATGGGTGCGAGAGCGTCAGTATTAAGCGGGGGA
GAATTAGATCGCGATGGGAAAAAATTCGGTTAAGGCCAGGGGGAAAGAAAAAATATAAATTAAAACATAT
AGTATGGGCAAGCAGGGAGCTAGAACGATTCGCAGTTAATCCTGGCCTGTTAGAAACATCAGAAGGCTGT
AGACAAATACTGGGACAGCTACAACCATCCCTTCAGACAGGATCAGAAGAACTTAGATCATTATATAATA
CAGTAGCAACCCTCTATTGTGTGCATCAAAGGATAGAGATAAAAGACACCAAGGAAGCTTTAGACAAGAT
AGAGGAAGAGCAAAACAAAAGTAAGACCACCGCACAGCAAGCGGCCGCTGATCTTCAGACCTGGAGGAGG
AGATATGAGGGACAATTGGAGAAGTGAATTATATAAATATAAAGTAGTAAAAATTGAACCATTAGGAGTA
GCACCCACCAAGGCAAAGAGAAGAGTGGTGCAGAGAGAAAAAAGAGCAGTGGGAATAGGAGCTTTGTTCC
TTGGGTTCTTGGGAGCAGCAGGAAGCACTATGGGCGCAGCGTCAATGACGCTGACGGTACAGGCCAGACA
ATTATTGTCTGGTATAGTGCAGCAGCAGAACAATTTGCTGAGGGCTATTGAGGCGCAACAGCATCTGTTG
CAACTCACAGTCTGGGGCATCAAGCAGCTCCAGGCAAGAATCCTGGCTGTGGAAAGATACCTAAAGGATC
AACAGCTCCTGGGGATTTGGGGTTGCTCTGGAAAACTCATTTGCACCACTGCTGTGCCTTGGAATGCTAG
TTGGAGTAATAAATCTCTGGAACAGATTTGGAATCACACGACCTGGATGGAGTGGGACAGAGAAATTAAC
AATTACACAAGCTTAATACACTCCTTAATTGAAGAATCGCAAAACCAGCAAGAAAAGAATGAACAAGAAT
TATTGGAATTAGATAAATGGGCAAGTTTGTGGAATTGGTTTAACATAACAAATTGGCTGTGGTATATAAA
ATTATTCATAATGATAGTAGGAGGCTTGGTAGGTTTAAGAATAGTTTTTGCTGTACTTTCTATAGTGAAT
AGAGTTAGGCAGGGATATTCACCATTATCGTTTCAGACCCACCTCCCAACCCCGAGGGGACCCGACAGGC
CCGAAGGAATAGAAGAAGAAGGTGGAGAGAGAGACAGAGACAGATCCATTCGATTAGTGAACGGATCTCG
ACGGTATCGGTTTTAAAAGAAAAGGGGGGATTGGGGGGTACAGTGCAGGGGAAAGAATAGTAGACATAAT
AGCAACAGACATACAAACTAAAGAATTACAAAAACAAATTACAAAAATTCAAAATTTTATCGATAAGCTT
GGGAGTTCCGCGTTACATAACTTACGGTAAATGGCCCGCCTGGCTGACCGCCCAACGACCCCCGCCCATT
GACGTCAATAATGACGTATGTTCCCATAGTAACGCCAATAGGGACTTTCCATTGACGTCAATGGGTGGAG
TATTTACGGTAAACTGCCCACTTGGCAGTACATCAAGTGTATCATATGCCAAGTACGCCCCCTATTGACG
TCAATGACGGTAAATGGCCCGCCTGGCATTATGCCCAGTACATGACCTTATGGGACTTTCCTACTTGGCA
GTACATCTACGTATTAGTCATCGCTATTACCATGGTGATGCGGTTTTGGCAGTACATCAATGGGCGTGGA
TAGCGGTTTGACTCACGGGGATTTCCAAGTCTCCACCCCATTGACGTCAATGGGAGTTTGTTTTGGCACC
AAAATCAACGGGACTTTCCAAAATGTCGTAACAACTCCGCCCCATTGACGCAAATGGGCGGTAGGCGTGT
ACGGTGGGAGGTCTATATAAGCAGAGCTCGTTTAGTGAACCGTCAGATCGCCTGGAGACGCCATCCACGC
TGTTTTGACCTCCATAGAAGACACCGACTCTAGCTAGAGGATCCCCCGGGCTGCAGG
